Addgene plasmid #109944: pHH0103_NR1I3_Hormone-recep
Purpose: Protein expression and purification of NR1I3_Hormone-recep
Depositing lab: Sachdev Sidhu. Depositing organization: University of Toronto. Publication: Large-scale survey and database of high affinity ligands for peptide recognition modules. Teyra J, Kelil A, Jain S, Helmy M, Jajodia R, Hooda Y, Gu J, D'Cruz AA, Nicholson SE, Min J, Sudol M, Kim PM, Bader GD, Sidhu SS. Mol Syst Biol. 2020 Dec;16(12):e9310. doi: 10.15252/msb.20199310. PubMed 33438817.
Backbone
  Vector backbone: pHH0103
  Vector type: Bacterial Expression
Growth in bacteria
  Bacterial resistance: Ampicillin, 100 μg/mL
  Growth temperature: 37°C
  Growth strain: DH5alpha
  Copy number: Low Copy
Gene/Insert
  Gene/Insert name: NR1I3_Hormone-recep
  Species: H. sapiens (human)
  Cloning method: Restriction Enzyme; 5′ cloning site Sfi1 (unknown if destroyed); 3′ cloning site Not1 (unknown if destroyed)
Terms and licenses: Academic/Nonprofit Terms; Industry Terms: Not Available to Industry
How to cite: pHH0103_NR1I3_Hormone-recep was a gift from Sachdev Sidhu (Addgene plasmid # 109944 ; http://n2t.net/addgene:109944 ; RRID:Addgene_109944)
