[The description below was written by a language model from this plasmid's Addgene catalogue record and pLannotate feature annotations shown in this document.]
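Description:
pHH0103_NR1I3_Hormone-recep is a 7,488-nt bacterial expression plasmid built on the pHH0103 backbone for producing and purifying the hormone-receptor (ligand-binding) domain of human NR1I3, the nuclear receptor also known as CAR. It is propagated in E. coli under ampicillin selection (β-lactamase with its own promoter) and replicates from a ColE1/pBR322-type origin. The pBR322 bom region is present, and the catalogue lists the plasmid as low copy. The rop gene is annotated only as two fragments flanking an inserted f1 phage origin, so it appears to be disrupted. The f1 origin would allow single-stranded DNA production with helper phage.

The expression cassette is driven by the strong hybrid tac promoter followed by a lac operator. The plasmid carries its own lacI gene under the lacIq promoter, so transcription is repressed until induced with IPTG. The open reading frame begins with a 6xHis tag, continues into Schistosoma japonicum glutathione S-transferase, and ends with the NR1I3 fragment, which was cloned between SfiI and NotI sites. The product is therefore an N-terminally His- and GST-tagged domain that can be purified on nickel or glutathione resins.

A bacteriophage fd terminator follows the insert. Beyond it lie fragments of M13 gene III, along with remnants of the tetracycline resistance gene and its promoter. These look like leftovers from a phagemid display ancestor and pBR322 rather than functional parts, though the record does not say so explicitly. The plasmid belongs to a collection of domain expression constructs deposited with a large-scale survey of high-affinity ligands for peptide recognition modules.
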