Features (pLannotate 1.2.2; 21 found; start..end, strand, type, name):
      1..29      +  promoter       tac promoter: strong E. coli promoter; hybrid between the trp and lac UV5 promoters
     37..53      +  protein_bind   lac operator: The lac repressor binds to the lac operator to inhibit transcription in E. coli. This inhibition can be relieved by adding lactose or isopropyl-β-D-thiogalactopyranoside (IPTG). lac repressor encoded by lacI
    138..155     +  CDS            6xHis: 6xHis affinity tag
    171..824     +  CDS            GST26_SCHJA: Experimental evidence at protein level: Swiss-Prot protein existence level 1. GST isoenzymes appear to play a central role in the parasite detoxification system. Other functions are also suspected including a role in increasing the solubility of haematin in the parasite gut. From Schistosoma japonicum (Blood fluke).
    894..1667    +  CDS            NR1I3 (fragment): NR1I3_HUMAN - Also known as CAR. Experimental evidence at protein level: Swiss-Prot protein existence level 1. Binds and transactivates the retinoic acid response elements that control expression of the retinoic acid receptor beta 2 and alcohol dehydrogenase 3 genes. Transactivates both the phenobarbital responsive element module of the human CYP2B6 gene and the CYP3A4 xenobiotic response element. From Homo sapiens (Human).
   1683..1730    +  terminator     fd terminator (sequence withheld): central terminator from bacteriophage fd (Otsuka and Kunisawa, 1982)
   1735..1947    +  CDS            M13 gene III (fragment) (sequence partly withheld): pIII; III; minor coat protein
   1962..2432    +  CDS            M13 gene III (fragment) (sequence partly withheld): pIII; III; minor coat protein
   2454..2524    +  CDS            TcR (fragment): tetracycline efflux protein; tet; confers resistance to tetracycline
   2766..3146    -  CDS            YPB1_ECOLX: Protein predicted: Swiss-Prot protein existence level 4. From Escherichia coli.
   3163..3314    +  CDS            rop (fragment): Rop protein, which maintains plasmids at low copy number; rop
   3350..3778    -  rep_origin     f1 ori (sequence partly withheld): f1 bacteriophage origin of replication; arrow indicates direction of (+) strand synthesis
   3787..3826    +  CDS            rop (fragment): Rop protein, which maintains plasmids at low copy number; rop
   3928..4068    +  misc_feature   bom: basis of mobility region from pBR322
   4254..4841    -  rep_origin     ori: high-copy-number ColE1/pMB1/pBR322/pUC origin of replication
   5012..5872    -  CDS            AmpR: β-lactamase; bla; confers resistance to ampicillin, carbenicillin, and related antibiotics
   5873..5977    -  promoter       AmpR promoter: bla
   6086..6163    +  promoter       lacIq promoter: lacI (mutant); In the lacIq allele, a single base change in the promoter boosts expression of the lacI gene about 10-fold.
   6164..7246    +  CDS            lacI: lac repressor; lacI; The lac repressor binds to the lac operator to inhibit transcription in E. coli. This inhibition can be relieved by adding lactose or isopropyl-β-D-thiogalactopyranoside (IPTG).
   7259..7280    +  protein_bind   CAP binding site: CAP binding activates transcription in the presence of cAMP. E. coli catabolite activator protein
   7299..7316    +  promoter       tet promoter (fragment): E. coli promoter for tetracycline efflux protein gene
>Addgene plasmid #109944 | pHH0103_NR1I3_Hormone-recep | addgene full sequence | sequence record 215193 | Addgene NGS Result
TTGACAATTAATCATCGGCTCGTATAATGTGTGGAATTGTGAGCGGATAACAATTTCACACAGGAAACAG
CCAGTCCGTTTAGGTGTTTTCACGAGCACTTCACCAACAAGGACCATAGATTATGAAAATCGAAGAACAC
CATCACCATCACCATTCCAGCGGTAAGCTTATGTCCCCTATACTAGGTTATTGGAAAATTAAGGGCCTTG
TGCAACCCACTCGACTTCTTTTGGAATATCTTGAAGAAAAATATGAAGAGCATTTGTATGAGCGCGATGA
AGGTGATAAATGGCGAAACAAAAAGTTTGAATTGGGTTTGGAGTTTCCCAATCTTCCTTATTATATTGAT
GGTGATGTTAAATTAACACAGTCTATGGCCATCATACGTTATATAGCTGACAAGCACAACATGTTGGGTG
GTTGTCCAAAAGAGCGTGCAGAGATTTCAATGCTTGAAGGAGCGGTTTTGGATATTAGATACGGTGTTTC
GAGAATTGCATATAGTAAAGACTTTGAAACTCTCAAAGTTGATTTTCTTAGCAAGCTACCTGAAATGCTG
AAAATGTTCGAAGATCGTTTATGTCATAAAACATATTTAAATGGTGATCATGTAACCCATCCTGACTTCA
TGTTGTATGACGCTCTTGATGTTGTTTTATACATGGACCCAATGTGCCTGGATGCGTTCCCAAAATTAGT
TTGTTTTAAAAAACGTATTGAAGCTATCCCACAAATTGATAAGTACTTGAAATCCAGCAAGTATATAGCA
TGGCCTTTGCAGGGCTGGCAAGCCACGTTTGGTGGTGGCGACCATCCTCCAAAATCGGATCTGGAAGTTC
TGTTCCAGGGGCCCCTGTCCAGCGGTCTGGTTCCGCGTGGTTCCGGTACCGCGGCCCAGCCGGCCGCACA
GCAGACACCGGTTCAGCTGAGCAAAGAACAAGAAGAACTGATTCGTACCCTGCTGGGTGCACATACCCGT
CATATGGGCACCATGTTTGAACAGTTTGTTCAGTTTCGTCCGCCTGCACACCTGTTTATTCATCATCAGC
CGCTGCCGACCCTGGCTCCGGTTCTGCCGCTGGTTACCCATTTTGCAGATATCAACACCTTTATGGTGCT
GCAGGTCATCAAATTTACCAAAGATCTGCCGGTTTTTCGTAGCCTGCCGATTGAAGATCAGATTAGCCTG
CTGAAAGGTGCAGCAGTTGAAATTTGTCATATTGTGCTGAATACCACCTTTTGCCTGCAGACCCAGAATT
TTCTGTGTGGTCCGCTGCGTTATACCATCGAAGATGGTGCACGTGTTAGCCCGACCGTTGGTTTTCAGGT
TGAATTTCTGGAACTGCTGTTTCATTTTCATGGCACCCTGCGTAAACTGCAACTGCAAGAACCTGAATAT
GTTCTGCTGGCAGCAATGGCACTGTTTAGTCCGGATCGTCCGGGTGTTACCCAGCGTGATGAAATTGATC
AGCTGCAAGAGGAAATGGCCCTGACCCTGCAGAGCTATATCAAAGGCCAGCAGCGTCGTCCGCGTGATCG
TTTTCTGTATGCAAAACTGCTGGGCCTGCTGGCGGAACTGCGTAGCATTAATGAAGCATATGGTTATCAG
ATCCAGCATATCCAGGGTCTGAGCGCAATGATGCCTCTGTTACAAGAAATTTGCTCAGCGGCCGCATA
[142 nt withheld, positions 1679-1820]
C
[98 nt withheld, positions 1822-1919]
AGTTTGTACTGGTGACGAAACTCAGTGTCTAGCTAGAGTGGC
[149 nt withheld, positions 1962-2110]
T
[41 nt withheld, positions 2112-2152]
T
[62 nt withheld, positions 2154-2215]
A
[35 nt withheld, positions 2217-2251]
CCTCCCTCAATCGGTTGAATGTCGCCCTTTTGTCTTTGGCGCTGGTAAACCATATGAA
[86 nt withheld, positions 2310-2395]
T
[54 nt withheld, positions 2397-2450]
CTAGCGCCGCCCTATACCTTGTCTGCCTCCCCGCGTTGCGTCGCGGTGCATGGAGCCGGGCCACCTCGAC
CTGAATGGAAGCCGGCGGCACCTCGCTAACGGATTCACCACTCCAAGAATTGGAGCCAATCAATTCTTGC
GGAGAACTGTGAATGCGCAAACCAACCCTTGGCAGAACATATCCATCGCGTCCGCCATCTCCAGCAGCCG
CACGCGGCGCATCTCGGGCAGCGTTGGGTCCTGGCCACGGGTGCGCATGATCGTGCTCCTGTCGTTGAGG
ACCCGGCTAGGCTGGCGGGGTTGCCTTACTGGTTAGCAGAATGAATCACCGATACGCGAGCGAACGTGAA
GCGACTGCTGCTGCAAAACGTCTGCGACCTGAGCAACAACATGAATGGTCTTCGGTTTCCGTGTTTCGTA
AAGTCTGGAAACGCGGAAGTCAGCGCCCTGCACCATTATGTTCCGGATCTGCATCGCAGGATGCTGCTGG
CTACCCTGTGGAACACCTACATCTGTATTAACGAAGCGCTGGCATTGACCCTGAGTGATTTTTCTCTGGT
CCCGCCGCATCCATACCGCCAGTTGTTTACCCTCACAACGTTCCAGTAACCGGGCATGTTCATCATCAGT
AACCCGTATCGTGAGCATCCTCTCTCGTTTCATCGGTATCATTACCCCCATGAACAGAAATCCCCCTTAC
ACGGAGGCATCAGTGACCAAACAGGAAAAAACCGCCCTTAACATGGCCCGCTTTATCAGAAGCCAGACAT
TAACGCTTCTGGAGAAACTCAACGAGCTGGACGCGGATGAACAGGCAGACATCTGTGAATCGCTTCACGA
CCACGCTGATGAGCTTTACCGCAGGATCCGCGAAATTGTAAGCGTTAATATTTTGTTAAAATTCGCGTTA
AATTTTTGTTAAATCAGCTCATTTTTTAACCAATAGGCCGAAATCGGCAAAATCCCTTATAAATCAAAAG
AATAGACCGAGATAGGGT
[37 nt withheld, positions 3449-3485]
AAAGAACGTGGACTCCAACGTCAAAGG
[49 nt withheld, positions 3513-3561]
T
[91 nt withheld, positions 3563-3653]
G
[124 nt withheld, positions 3655-3778]
CGCGGATCCTGCCTCGCGCGTTTCGGTGATGACGGTGAAAACCTCTGACACATGCAGCTCCCGGAGACGG
TCACAGCTTGTCTGTAAGCGGATGCCGGGAGCAGACAAGCCCGTCAGGGCGCGTCAGCGGGTGTTGGCGG
GTGTCGGGGCGCAGCCATGACCCAGTCACGTAGCGATAGCGGAGTGTATACTGGCTTAACTATGCGGCAT
CAGAGCAGATTGTACTGAGAGTGCACCATATGCGGTGTGAAATACCGCACAGATGCGTAAGGAGAAAATA
CCGCATCAGGCGCTCTTCCGCTTCCTCGCTCACTGACTCGCTGCGCTCGGTCGTTCGGCTGCGGCGAGCG
GTATCAGCTCACTCAAAGGCGGTAATACGGTTATCCACAGAATCAGGGGATAACGCAGGAAAGAACATGT
GAGCAAAAGGCCAGCAAAAGGCCAGGAACCGTAAAAAGGCCGCGTTGCTGGCGTTTTTCCATAGGCTCCG
CCCCCCTGACGAGCATCACAAAAATCGACGCTCAAGTCAGAGGTGGCGAAACCCGACAGGACTATAAAGA
TACCAGGGTTTCCCCCTGGAAGCTCCCTCGTGCGCTCTCCTGTTCCGACCCTGCCGCTTACCGGATACCT
GTCCGCCTTTCTCCCTTCGGGAAGCGTGGCGCTTTCTCATAGCTCACGCTGTAGGTATCTCAGTTCGGTG
TAGGTCGTTCGCTCCAAGCTGGGCTGTGTGCACGAACCCCCCGTTCAGCCCGACCGCTGCGCCTTATCCG
GTAACTATCGTCTTGAGTCCAACCCGGTAAGACACGACTTATCGCCACTGGCAGCAGCCACTGGTAACAG
GATTAGCAGAGCGAGGTATGTAGGCGGTGCTACAGAGTTCTTGAAGTGGTGGCCTAACTACGGCTACACT
AGAAGGACAGTATTTGGTATCTGCGCTCTGCTGAAGCCAGTTACCTTCGGAAAAAGAGTTGGTAGCTCTT
GATCCGGCAAACAAACCACCGCTGGTAGCGGTGGTTTTTTTGTTTGCAAGCAGCAGATTACGCGCAGAAA
AAAAGGATCTCAAGAAGATCCTTTGATCTTTTCTACGGGGTCTGACGCTCAGTGGAACGAAAACTCACGT
TAAGGGATTTTGGTCATGAGATTATCAAAAAGGATCTTCACCTAGATCCTTTTAAATTAAAAATGAAGTT
TTAAATCAATCTAAAGTATATATGAGTAAACTTGGTCTGACAGTTACCAATGCTTAATCAGTGAGGCACC
TATCTCAGCGATCTGTCTATTTCGTTCATCCATAGTTGCCTGACTCCCCGTCGTGTAGATAACTACGATA
CGGGAGGGCTTACCATCTGGCCCCAGTGCTGCAATGATACCGCGAGACCCACGCTCACCGGCTCCAGATT
TATCAGCAATAAACCAGCCAGCCGGAAGGGCCGAGCGCAGAAGTGGTCCTGCAACTTTATCCGCCTCCAT
CCAGTCTATTAATTGTTGCCGGGAAGCTAGAGTAAGTAGTTCGCCAGTTAATAGTTTGCGCAACGTTGTT
GCCATTGCTGCAGGCATCGTGGTGTCACGCTCGTCGTTTGGTATGGCTTCATTCAGCTCCGGTTCCCAAC
GATCAAGGCGAGTTACATGATCCCCCATGTTGTGCAAAAAAGCGGTTAGCTCCTTCGGTCCTCCGATCGT
TGTCAGAAGTAAGTTGGCCGCAGTGTTATCACTCATGGTTATGGCAGCACTGCATAATTCTCTTACTGTC
ATGCCATCCGTAAGATGCTTTTCTGTGACTGGTGAGTACTCAACCAAGTCATTCTGAGAATAGTGTATGC
GGCGACCGAGTTGCTCTTGCCCGGCGTCAACACGGGATAATACCGCGCCACATAGCAGAACTTTAAAAGT
GCTCATCATTGGAAAACGTTCTTCGGGGCGAAAACTCTCAAGGATCTTACCGCTGTTGAGATCCAGTTCG
ATGTAACCCACTCGTGCACCCAACTGATCTTCAGCATCTTTTACTTTCACCAGCGTTTCTGGGTGAGCAA
AAACAGGAAGGCAAAATGCCGCAAAAAAGGGAATAAGGGCGACACGGAAATGTTGAATACTCATACTCTT
CCTTTTTCAATATTATTGAAGCATTTATCAGGGTTATTGTCTCATGAGCGGATACATATTTGAATGTATT
TAGAAAAATAAACAAATAGGGGTTCCGCGCACATTTCCCCGAAAAGTGCCACCTGACGTCTAAGAAACCA
TTATTATCATGACATTAACCTATAAAAATAGGCGTATCACGAGGCCCTTTCGTCTTCAAGAATTCCCGAC
ACCATCGAATGGTGCAAAACCTTTCGCGGTATGGCATGATAGCGCCCGGAAGAGAGTCAATTCAGGGTGG
TGAATGTGAAACCAGTAACGTTATACGATGTCGCAGAGTATGCCGGTGTCTCTTATCAGACCGTTTCCCG
CGTGGTGAACCAGGCCAGCCACGTTTCTGCGAAAACGCGGGAAAAAGTGGAAGCGGCGATGGCGGAGCTG
AATTACATTCCCAACCGCGTGGCACAACAACTGGCGGGCAAACAGTCGTTGCTGATTGGCGTTGCCACCT
CCAGTCTGGCCCTGCACGCGCCGTCGCAAATTGTCGCGGCGATTAAATCTCGCGCCGATCAACTGGGTGC
CAGCGTGGTGGTGTCGATGGTAGAACGAAGCGGCGTCGAAGCCTGTAAAGCGGCGGTGCACAATCTTCTC
GCGCAACGCGTCAGTGGGCTGATCATTAACTATCCGCTGGATGACCAGGATGCCATTGCTGTGGAAGCTG
CCTGCACTAATGTTCCGGCGTTATTTCTTGATGTCTCTGACCAGACACCCATCAACAGTATTATTTTCTC
CCATGAAGACGGTACGCGACTGGGCGTGGAGCATCTGGTCGCATTGGGTCACCAGCAAATCGCGCTGTTA
GCGGGCCCATTAAGTTCTGTCTCGGCGCGTCTGCGTCTGGCTGGCTGGCATAAATATCTCACTCGCAATC
AAATTCAGCCGATAGCGGAACGGGAAGGCGACTGGAGTGCCATGTCCGGTTTTCAACAAACCATGCAAAT
GCTGAATGAGGGCATCGTTCCCACTGCGATGCTGGTTGCCAACGATCAGATGGCGCTGGGCGCAATGCGC
GCCATTACCGAGTCCGGGCTGCGCGTTGGTGCGGATATCTCGGTAGTGGGATACGACGATACCGAAGACA
GCTCATGTTATATCCCGCCGTTAACCACCATCAAACAGGATTTTCGCCTGCTGGGGCAAACCAGCGTGGA
CCGCTTGCTGCAACTCTCTCAGGGCCAGGCGGTGAAGGGCAATCAGCTGTTGCCCGTCTCACTGGTGAAA
AGAAAAACCACCCTGGCGCCCAATACGCAAACCGCCTCTCCCCGCGCGTTGGCCGATTCATTAATGCAGC
TGGCACGACAGGTTTCCCGACTGGAAAGCGGGCAGTGAGCGCAACGCAATTAATGTAAGTTAGCTCACTC
ATTAGGCACAATTCTCATGTTTGACAGCTTATCATCGACTGCACGGTGCACCAATGCTTCTGGCGTCAGG
CAGCCATCGGAAGCTGTGGTATGGCTGTGCAGGTCGTAAATCACTGCATAATTCGTGTCGCTCAAGGCGC
ACTCCCGTTCTGGATAATGTTTTTTGCGCCGACATCATAACGGTTCTGGCAAATATTCTGAAATGAGCTG
